>Addgene plasmid #159060 | pMSR:MSMEG_0392:Dendra | addgene full sequence | sequence record 315622 | Addgene NGS Result
TGATAGAGTTTGTCCTCCCTATCAGTGATAGATAGGCTTAAGGAGTAATACGACTCACTATAGGGAGAAG
GAGGCCATTATGTTCAGCCTCCACGCGACGCGGTCTCGGGCCTCCACCAACGCGTTTCCGAGGGCCATCT
TCGAAGTATCTCGCACAACTCGAGAACGTACGACTCGAACCGAAAAGTTCAGTGATTGCGATGCAAGACA
GCATCTATGCCCCGCTCAAGAGCCCGTGGCTGCCCGTGAGGCTATTCCGCCGAATCTGACCCGATACGGT
CCGCTCAGGGCCGGGTGGGCGATAATTCCTGCACACGCCAACCCGAGAGGTTTGATCCGAATGAAGTTTG
CGCTGGCATGTTACGGGACTCGCGGCGACGTCGAGCCCTCCGTCGCAGTCGGCCGCGAGCTACAGCGAAG
AGGTCACGAGGTTTGCGTTGCAGTGCCCCCGGGTCTCGTCGCTTTCGCCGAAACGGCCGGACTAGATGCA
GTGGCGTATGGGCCCGAGTTGGACAATTTTCTGCGCGACGATTTCCTTCGCAATTTCTGGATGCAGATGA
TCCGCAACCCTGTTGGCTCACTTCGCGAACTCTGGGCGCCCATAACCCGCTACTGGAACGATACGAGCAA
GGTGCTCACAACGCTCGCAGACGGTGCCGATCTGCTGTCGACGGGAATAAATTTCGAGCAGGCAGCCGCG
AACGTTGCCGAGCACTACGACATTCCGTTCGTCTCTCTGCATCACTTCCCCATGCGTCCCAACGGAAAGC
TGGTTCCGGCTCTGCCGGCCTCGGTGGTCCGCTCCGTCGGCGCCCTCTCCGAGTGGTTGTTCTGGCGCTC
GACGAAAGAGGTCGAGGATGCGCAACGGCGCGAACTCGGATTGCCACGGACGAAGGTTCCGTCCCCGCGG
AGGATCGCCGAACGCGGGTCACTCGAGATTCAGGCCTATGACGCGGTGTCCGTACCTGGGCTGGCCGACG
AATGGGCAGATCAAAACCGCCAGCGGCCGTTCACGGGCGCGCTCACGATGAGTTTGTCGACCGAAGCCGA
CGACGACGTCACATCGTGGATCACATCGGGCGAACCGCCGATCTGCTTTGCGACAGGCAGTATCCCTGTC
CAGTCACCCACGGCCACGATCGAGATGATCAGTCACGCGTGTGACCAGCTGGGCCAGCGAGCACTGGTCT
GTGCCGGCGGCACCGATCTTCGCGGTGTTCCGCAATTTGACAACGTCAAAATGGTGGGCGCGGTGAACTA
TGCGGCAGTGTTCCCATTGTGCCGCGGAATCGTCCATCACGGCGGCTCGGGTACGACGGCAGCAAGCCTT
CGCGCCGGGGTACCCACCTTGATCCTCTGGAGCACAGCCGACCAACCGTATTGGGGCAACCAGCTCAAAC
GACTGAAGGTTGGGACCTCGCGCCGCTTTTCGGGCGCAAGTCGCAAATCACTTGTGACGGACCTGCGCCG
GATTCTCCGACCCGAGTATGCGGTTCGGGCGCGCGAGCTCGCCATGCGGATGACCCCGGCCGCCGAGAGC
GTGACCATCGCCGCCGATCTCTATGAAAACGCGGTGCGCCAAGCGGCGATGAAGCTTGGTGCGGCCGCGG
GCAACACGCCTGGCATCAATCTGATCAAGGAGGACATGCGTGTCAAGGTGCATATGGAGGGCAACGTGAA
CGGTCACGCCTTCGTGATCGAGGGGGAGGGTAAGGGTAAGCCTTACGAAGGGACCCAGACCGCCAACCTC
ACCGTCAAGGAGGGCGCCCCTCTCCCATTCTCGTACGATATCCTCACTACCGCGGTGCATTACGGGAACC
GCGTGTTCACCAAGTACCCCGAGGATATCCCTGACTACTTCAAGCAGAGCTTCCCGGAGGGATACTCCTG
GGAGCGGACGATGACCTTCGAAGACAAGGGTATCTGTACGATCCGCAGCGACATCTCGCTGGAAGGGGAC
TGTTTCTTCCAGAACGTCCGTTTCAAGGGGACCAACTTTCCGCCGAACGGCCCGGTCATGCAGAAGAAGA
CCCTCAAGTGGGAGCCGAGCACGGAGAAGCTGCACGTTCGGGACGGCCTCCTGGTCGGCAACATCAACAT
GGCGCTGCTGCTGGAAGGCGGCGGCCACTACCTATGCGACTTCAAGACCACGTACAAAGCGAAGAAGGTC
GTCCAGCTGCCCGACGCGCACTTCGTGGACCACCGCATCGAAATCCTGGGGAACGATTCGGACTACAACA
AGGTCAAGTTGTACGAGCACGCTGTGGCACGCTATAGCCCGCTCCCGTCGCAGGTCTGGTTCGAAGGCGG
CGGCGGGGAGAACCTGTATTTCCAGGACTACAAGGACGACGACGACAAGTGATTTAAATAACCCCTTGGG
GCCTCTAAACGGGTCTTGAGGGGTTTTTTGTTAACTAGCGTACGATCGAATTCCTGCAGCTCACGGTAAC
TGATGCCGTATTTGCAGTACCAGCGTACGGCCCACAGAATGATGTCACGCTGAAAATGCCGGCCTTTGAA
TGGGTTCATGTGCAGCTCCATCAGCAAAAGGGGATGATAAGTTTATCACCACCGACTATTTGCAACAGTG
CCGTTGATCGTGCTATGATCGACTGATGTCATCAGCGGTGGAGTGCAATGTCGTGCAATACGAATGGCGA
AAAGCCGAGCTCATCGGTCAGCTTCTCAACCTTGGGGTTACCCCCGGCGGTGTGCTGCTGGTCCACAGCT
CCTTCCGTAGCGTCCGGCCCCTCGAAGATGGGCCACTTGGACTGATCGAGGCCCTGCGTGCTACGCTGGG
TCCGGGAGGGACGCTCGTCATGCCCTCGTGGTCAGGTCTGGACGACGAGCCGTTCGATCCTGCCACGTCG
CCCGTTACACCGGACCTTGGAGTTGTCTCTGACACATTCTGGCGCCTGCCAAATGTAAAGCGCAGCGCCC
ATCCATTTGCCTTTGCGGCAGCGGGGCCACAGGCAGAGCAGATCATCTCTGATCCATTGCCCCTGCCACC
TTACTCGCCTGCAAGCCCGGTCGCCCGTGTCCATGAACTCGATGGGCAGGTACTTCTCCTCGGCGTGGGA
CACGATGCCAACACGACGCTGCATCTTGCCGAGTTGATGGCAAAGGTTCCCTATGGGGTGCCGAGACACT
GCACCATTCTTCAGGATGGCAAGTTGGTACGCGTCGATTATCTCGAGAATGACCACTGCTGTGAGCGCTT
TGCCTTGGCGGACAGGTGGCTCAAGGAGAAGAGCCTTCAGAAGGAAGGTCCAGTCGGTCATGCCTTTGCT
CGGTTGATCCGCTCCCGCGACATTGTGGCGACAGCCCTGGGTCAACTGGGCCGAGATCCGTTGATCTTCC
TGCATCCGCCAGAGGCGGGATGCGAAGAATGCGATGCCGCTCGCCAGTCGATTGGCTGAGCTCATGAGCG
GAGAACGAGATGACGTTGGAGGGGCAAGGTCGCGCTGATTGCTGGGGCAACACGGGGGATCCACTAGTTC
CATGAGCGTCAGACCCCGTAGAAAAGATCAAAGGATCTTCTTGAGATCCTTTTTTTCTGCGCGTAATCTG
CTGCTTGCAAACAAAAAAACCACCGCTACCAGCGGTGGTTTGTTTGCCGGATCAAGAGCTACCAACTCTT
TTTCCGAAGGTAACTGGCTTCAGCAGAGCGCAGATACCAAATACTGTCCTTCTAGTGTAGCCGTAGTTAG
GCCACCACTTCAAGAACTCTGTAGCACCGCCTACATACCTCGCTCTGCTAATCCTGTTACCAGTGGCTGC
TGCCAGTGGCGATAAGTCGTGTCTTACCGGGTTGGACTCAAGACGATAGTTACCGGATAAGGCGCAGCGG
TCGGGCTGAACGGGGGGTTCGTGCACACAGCCCAGCTTGGAGCGAACGACCTACACCGAACTGAGATACC
TACAGCGTGAGCTATGAGAAAGCGCCACGCTTCCCGAGGGGAGAAAGGCGGACAGGTATCCGGTAAGCGG
CAGGGTCGGAACAGGAGAGCGCACGAGGGAGCTTCCAGGGGGAAACGCCTGGTATCTTTATAGTCCTGTC
GGGTTTCGCCACCTCTGACTTGAGCGTCGATTTTTGTGATGCTCGTCAGGGGGGCGGAGCCTATGGAAAA
ACGCCAGCAACGCGGCCTTTTTACGGTTCCTGGCCTTTTGCTGGCCTTTTGCTCACATGTTCTTTCCTGC
GTTATCCCCTGATTCTGTGGATAACCGTATTACCGCCTTTGAGTGAGCTGATACCGCTCGCCGCAGCCGA
ACGACCGAGCGCAACGCGTGCGGCCGCGGTACCCGGGGATCCTCTAGAGTCGACCACCAAGGGCACCATC
TCTGCTTGGGCCACCCCGTTGGCCGCAGCCAGCTCGCTGAGAGCCGTGAACGACAGGGCGAACGCCAGCC
CGCCGACGGCGAGGGTTCCGACCGCTGCAACTCCCGGTGCAACCTTGTCCCGGTCTATTCTCTTCACTGC
ACCAGCTCCAATCTGGTGTGAATGCCCCTCGTCTGTTCGCGCAGGCGGGGGGCTCTATTCGTTTGTCAGC
ATCGAAAGTAGCCAGATCAGGGATGCGTTGCAACCGCGTATGCCCAGGTCAGAAGAGTCGCACAAGAGTT
GCAGACCCCTGGAAAGAAAAATGGCCAGAGGGCGAAAACACCCTCTGACCAGCGGAGCGGGCGACGGGAA
TCGAACCCGCGTAGCTAGTTTGGAAGAATGGGTGTCTGCCGACCACATATGGGCCGGTCAAGATAGGTTT
TTACCCCCTCTCGGCTGCATCCTCTAAGTGGAAAGAAATTGCAGGTCGTAGAAGCGCGTTGAAGCCTGAG
AGTTGCACAGGAGTTGCAACCCGGTAGCCTTGTTCACGACGAGAGGAGACCTAGTTGGCACGTCGCGGAT
GGGGATCGCTGAAGACTCAGCGCAGCGGGAGGATCCAAGCCTCATACGTCAACCCGCAGGACGGTGTGAG
GTACTACGCGCTGCAGACCTACGACAACAAGATGGACGCCGAAGCCTGGCTCGCGGGCGAGAAGCGGCTC
ATCGAGATGGAGACCTGGACCCCTCCACAGGACCGGGCGAAGAAGGCAGCCGCCAGCGCCATCACGCTGG
AGGAGTACACCCGGAAGTGGCTCGTGGAGCGCGACCTCGCAGACGGCACCAGGGATCTGTACAGCGGGCA
CGCGGAGCGCCGCATCTACCCGGTGCTAGGTGAAGTGGCGGTCACAGAGATGACGCCAGCTCTGGTGCGT
GCGTGGTGGGCCGGGATGGGTAGGAAGCACCCGACTGCCCGCCGGCATGCCTACAACGTCCTCCGGGCGG
TGATGAACACAGCGGTCGAGGACAAGCTGATCGCAGAGAACCCGTGCCGGATCGAGCAGAAGGCAGCCGA
TGAGCGCGACGTAGAGGCGCTGACGCCTGAGGAGCTGGACATCGTCGCCGCTGAGATCTTCGAGCACTAC
CGGATCGCGGCATACATCCTGGCGTGGACGAGCCTCCGGTTCGGAGAGCTGATCGAGCTTCGCCGCAAGG
ACATCGTGGACGACGGCATGACGATGAAGCTCCGGGTGCGCCGTGGCGCTTCCCGCGTGGGGAACAAGAT
CGTCGTTGGCAACGCCAAGACCGTCCGGTCGAAGCGTCCTGTGACGGTTCCGCCTCACGTCGCGGAGATG
ATCCGAGCGCACATGAAGGACCGTACGAAGATGAACAAGGGCCCCGAGGCATTCCTGGTGACCACGACGC
AGGGCAACCGGCTGTCGAAGTCCGCGTTCACCAAGTCGCTGAAGCGTGGCTACGCCAAGATCGGTCGGCC
GGAACTCCGCATCCACGACCTCCGCGCTGTCGGCGCTACGTTCGCCGCTCAGGCAGGTGCGACGACCAAG
GAGCTGATGGCCCGTCTCGGTCACACGACTCCTAGGATGGCGATGAAGTACCAGATGGCGTCTGAGGCCC
GCGACGAGGCTATCGCTGAGGCGATGTCCAAGCTGGCCAAGACCTCCTGAAACGCAAAAAGCCCCCCTCC
CAAGGACACTGAGTCCTAAAGAGGGGGGTTTCTTGTCAGTACGCGAAGAACCACGCCTGGCCGCGAGCGC
CAGCACCGCCGCTCTGTGCGGAGACCTGGGCACCAGCCCCGCCGCCGCCAGGAGCATTGCCGTTCCCGCC
AGAAATCTAGACGGTGACCACAACGCGCCCGCTTTGATCGGGGACGTCGAAATATTGGATCGTCGGCACC
GTCACGGCCGTGGGAGGCGGCACGATCCGCGACGTGATGATCGGCCGCATCCCCACGGTGCTGCGCAGTG
AGCTCTACGCCATCCCGGCGTTGATCTGTGCGTTCGCACGCACAGGCCCGGTGTGAGAAGGGTCTCTGAC
GAGCGGGAGAACTCCCTATCAG
Features (pLannotate 1.2.2; 15 found; start..end, strand, type, name):
     15..32      +  promoter       tight TRE promoter (fragment): Tet-responsive promoter PTight, consisting of seven tet operator sequences followed by the minimal CMV promoter
     46..64      +  promoter       T7 promoter: promoter for bacteriophage T7 RNA polymerase
     79..138     -  CDS            mtf2 (fragment): MTF2_MYCS2 - Protein inferred from homology: Swiss-Prot protein existence level 3. O-methyltransferase that modifies the hydroxy group of the fatty acids. Oleate is the most effective fatty acid acceptor. From Mycolicibacterium smegmatis (strain ATCC 700084 / mc(2)155) (Mycobacterium smegmatis).
    341..1585    +  CDS            Y1524_MYCTU: Experimental evidence at protein level: Swiss-Prot protein existence level 1. From Mycobacterium tuberculosis (strain ATCC 25618 / H37Rv).
   1613..2299    +  CDS            Dendra2: Dendra2 is a photoconvertible green fluorescent protein published in 2006, derived from Dendronephthya sp.. It has high acid sensitivity.
   2339..2359    +  CDS            FLAG (fragment): FLAG® epitope tag, followed by an enterokinase cleavage site
   2368..2410    +  terminator     T7 terminator (fragment): transcription terminator for bacteriophage T7 RNA polymerase
   2616..3416    +  CDS            ApmR: aminoglycoside 3-N-acetyltransferase type IV ; aac(3)IV; confers resistance to apramycin (Paget and Davies, 1996)
   3483..3500    -  misc_feature   MCS (fragment): pBluescript multiple cloning site
   3541..4129    +  rep_origin     ori: high-copy-number ColE1/pMB1/pBR322/pUC origin of replication
   4297..4325    +  misc_feature   MCS (fragment): pUC18/19 multiple cloning site
   4885..5997    +  CDS            33: VINT_BPML5 - Also known as int. Protein inferred from homology: Swiss-Prot protein existence level 3. Integrase is necessary for integration of the phage into the host genome by site-specific recombination. From Mycobacterium phage L5 (Mycobacteriophage L5).
   6059..6163    -  CDS            32 (fragment): VG32_BPML5 - Protein predicted: Swiss-Prot protein existence level 4. From Mycobacterium phage L5 (Mycobacteriophage L5).
   6219..6323    +  CDS            Y4104_STRCO (fragment): Protein inferred from homology: Swiss-Prot protein existence level 3. From Streptomyces coelicolor (strain ATCC BAA-471 / A3(2) / M145).
   6381..8       +  promoter       tight TRE promoter (fragment) (across the origin): Tet-responsive promoter PTight, consisting of seven tet operator sequences followed by the minimal CMV promoter
