[The description below was written by a language model from this plasmid's Addgene catalogue record and pLannotate feature annotations shown in this document.]
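Description:
pMSR:MSMEG_0392:Dendra is a 6.4 kb shuttle plasmid from a mycobacterial systems resource, built on the pMSR:Dendra backbone and catalogued as both a bacterial expression vector and an integrating mycobacterial expression vector targeting the L5 attachment site. In E. coli it replicates from a high-copy ColE1/pUC-type origin and is selected with apramycin through the aac(3)IV acetyltransferase gene. It carries no mycobacterial replication origin in the annotation. Instead, it encodes the mycobacteriophage L5 integrase (with a fragment of the neighbouring L5 gene 32), which mediates site-specific, single-copy insertion into the mycobacterial chromosome.

The payload is the M. smegmatis gene MSMEG_0392, inserted by ligation-independent cloning and fused at its C terminus, through a Gly-Ala linker, to the green-to-red photoconvertible fluorescent protein Dendra2 and a single FLAG epitope. The automated annotation labels the roughly 1.2 kb insert by its similarity to an M. tuberculosis protein (Y1524_MYCTU), presumably a homologue, and the record does not state the gene's function. Upstream, the listed promoter is pmycTetO, a tetracycline-operator-controlled mycobacterial promoter. The short "tight TRE" hits flanking the sequence origin most likely reflect its tet operator sites rather than a mammalian promoter. A T7 promoter lies between these operators and the coding region, and a T7 terminator fragment follows the FLAG tag, which allows T7 RNA polymerase-driven expression in E. coli, the stated purpose. The construct therefore supports production of the tagged fusion in E. coli, while its design also allows regulated expression after integration in mycobacteria. There, Dendra2 can serve for localisation imaging and FLAG for detection or pull-down.
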