Addgene plasmid #159060: pMSR:MSMEG_0392:Dendra
Purpose: T7 expression of C-term fluorescent fusion in E. coli
Depositing lab: Keith Derbyshire & Joseph Wade. Depositing organization: Wadsworth Center, New York State Department of Health. Publication: A Mycobacterial Systems Resource for the Research Community. Judd JA, Canestrari J, Clark R, Joseph A, Lapierre P, Lasek-Nesselquist E, Mir M, Palumbo M, Smith C, Stone M, Upadhyay A, Wirth SE, Dedrick RM, Meier CG, Russell DA, Dills A, Dove E, Kester J, Wolf ID, Zhu J, Rubin ER, Fortune S, Hatfull GF, Gray TA, Wade JT, Derbyshire KM. mBio. 2021 Mar 2;12(2). pii: mBio.02401-20. doi: 10.1128/mBio.02401-20. PubMed 33653882.
Backbone
  Vector backbone: pMSR:Dendra
  Vector type: Bacterial Expression ; Integrating Mycobacterial Expression Vector attL5
Growth in bacteria
  Bacterial resistance: Apramycin, 25 μg/mL
  Growth temperature: 37°C
  Growth strain: DH5alpha
  Copy number: High Copy
Gene/Insert
  Gene/Insert name: MSMEG_0392
  Species: M. smegmatis
  Promoter: pmycTetO
  Tag / fusion protein: Gly-Ala Linker/Dendra2/1x Flag Tag (C terminal on insert)
  Cloning method: Ligation Independent Cloning
  Sequencing primers: 5′ TGATAGAGTTTGTCCTCCCTATCAG; 3′ TCCATATGCACCTTGACACG
Terms and licenses: Academic/Nonprofit Terms; Industry Terms: Not Available to Industry
Depositor comments: NCBI reference sequence: CP000480.1. 5' cloning site: Ase1, destroyed during cloning. 3' cloning site: HindIII, not destroyed during cloning
How to cite: pMSR:MSMEG_0392:Dendra was a gift from Keith Derbyshire & Joseph Wade (Addgene plasmid # 159060 ; http://n2t.net/addgene:159060 ; RRID:Addgene_159060)
