>Addgene plasmid #159060 | pMSR:MSMEG_0392:Dendra | depositor partial sequence | sequence record 307002 | insert sequence
ATGTTCAGCCTCCACGCGACGCGGTCTCGGGCCTCCACCAACGCGTTTCCGAGGGCCATCTTCGAAGTAT
CTCGCACAACTCGAGAACGTACGACTCGAACCGAAAAGTTCAGTGATTGCGATGCAAGACAGCATCTATG
CCCCGCTCAAGAGCCCGTGGCTGCCCGTGAGGCTATTCCGCCGAATCTGACCCGATACGGTCCGCTCAGG
GCCGGGTGGGCGATAATTCCTGCACACGCCAACCCGAGAGGTTTGATCCGAATGAAGTTTGCGCTGGCAT
GTTACGGGACTCGCGGCGACGTCGAGCCCTCCGTCGCAGTCGGCCGCGAGCTACAGCGAAGAGGTCACGA
GGTTTGCGTTGCAGTGCCCCCGGGTCTCGTCGCTTTCGCCGAAACGGCCGGACTAGATGCAGTGGCGTAT
GGGCCCGAGTTGGACAATTTTCTGCGCGACGATTTCCTTCGCAATTTCTGGATGCAGATGATCCGCAACC
CTGTTGGCTCACTTCGCGAACTCTGGGCGCCCATAACCCGCTACTGGAACGATACGAGCAAGGTGCTCAC
AACGCTCGCAGACGGTGCCGATCTGCTGTCGACGGGAATAAATTTCGAGCAGGCAGCCGCGAACGTTGCC
GAGCACTACGACATTCCGTTCGTCTCTCTGCATCACTTCCCCATGCGTCCCAACGGAAAGCTGGTTCCGG
CTCTGCCGGCCTCGGTGGTCCGCTCCGTCGGCGCCCTCTCCGAGTGGTTGTTCTGGCGCTCGACGAAAGA
GGTCGAGGATGCGCAACGGCGCGAACTCGGATTGCCACGGACGAAGGTTCCGTCCCCGCGGAGGATCGCC
GAACGCGGGTCACTCGAGATTCAGGCCTATGACGCGGTGTCCGTACCTGGGCTGGCCGACGAATGGGCAG
ATCAAAACCGCCAGCGGCCGTTCACGGGCGCGCTCACGATGAGTTTGTCGACCGAAGCCGACGACGACGT
CACATCGTGGATCACATCGGGCGAACCGCCGATCTGCTTTGCGACAGGCAGTATCCCTGTCCAGTCACCC
ACGGCCACGATCGAGATGATCAGTCACGCGTGTGACCAGCTGGGCCAGCGAGCACTGGTCTGTGCCGGCG
GCACCGATCTTCGCGGTGTTCCGCAATTTGACAACGTCAAAATGGTGGGCGCGGTGAACTATGCGGCAGT
GTTCCCATTGTGCCGCGGAATCGTCCATCACGGCGGCTCGGGTACGACGGCAGCAAGCCTTCGCGCCGGG
GTACCCACCTTGATCCTCTGGAGCACAGCCGACCAACCGTATTGGGGCAACCAGCTCAAACGACTGAAGG
TTGGGACCTCGCGCCGCTTTTCGGGCGCAAGTCGCAAATCACTTGTGACGGACCTGCGCCGGATTCTCCG
ACCCGAGTATGCGGTTCGGGCGCGCGAGCTCGCCATGCGGATGACCCCGGCCGCCGAGAGCGTGACCATC
GCCGCCGATCTCTATGAAAACGCGGTGCGCCAAGCGGCGATG
